Features (pLannotate 1.2.2; 12 found; start..end, strand, type, name):
    717..809     +  CDS            lacI (fragment): lac repressor; lacI; The lac repressor binds to the lac operator to inhibit transcription in E. coli. This inhibition can be relieved by adding lactose or isopropyl-β-D-thiogalactopyranoside (IPTG).
    864..891     -  terminator     rrnB T2 terminator: transcription terminator T2 from the E. coli rrnB gene
   1023..1066    +  terminator     rrnB T1 terminator: Escherichia coli rrnB; transcription terminator T1 from the E. coli rrnB gene
   1113..1149    -  CDS            lacZα (fragment): LacZα fragment of β-galactosidase; lacZ fragment
   1165..1261    +  protein_bind   attL1: mutant version of attL; recombination site for the Gateway® LR reaction LR Clonase™
   1297..1506    +  CDS            E (fragment): VEMP_CVMA5 - Also known as sM. Experimental evidence at protein level: Swiss-Prot protein existence level 1. Plays a central role in virus morphogenesis and assembly. Acts as a viroporin and self-assembles in host membranes forming pentameric protein-lipid pores that allow ion transport. Also plays a role in the induction of apoptosis. From Murine coronavirus (strain A59) (MHV-A59) (Murine hepatitis virus).
   1568..1666    -  protein_bind   attL2: mutant version of attL; recombination site for the Gateway® LR reaction LR Clonase™
   1684..1702    -  promoter       T7 promoter: promoter for bacteriophage T7 RNA polymerase
   1892..1915    +  promoter       Pc promoter (fragment): intI1 (promoter lies within the coding sequence); class 1 integron promoter
   2091..2147    +  CDS            GmR (fragment): gentamycin acetyltransferase; aacC1; confers resistance to gentamycin
   2154..2945    +  CDS            SmR: aminoglycoside adenylyltransferase (Murphy, 1985); aadA; confers resistance to spectinomycin and streptomycin
   3038..534     +  rep_origin     ori (across the origin): high-copy-number ColE1/pMB1/pBR322/pUC origin of replication
>Addgene plasmid | pEntry_HCoV-HKU1-Envelope | analyzer sequence | sequence record 327371
CTACCAGCGGTGGTTTGTTTGCCGGATCAAGAGCTACCAACTCTTTTTCCGAAGGTAACTGGCTTCAGCA
GAGCGCAGATACCAAATACTGTCCTTCTAGTGTAGCCGTAGTTAGGCCACCACTTCAAGAACTCTGTAGC
ACCGCCTACATACCTCGCTCTGCTAATCCTGTTACCAGTGGCTGCTGCCAGTGGCGATAAGTCGTGTCTT
ACCGGGTTGGACTCAAGACGATAGTTACCGGATAAGGCGCAGCGGTCGGGCTGAACGGGGGGTTCGTGCA
CACAGCCCAGCTTGGAGCGAACGACCTACACCGAACTGAGATACCTACAGCGTGAGCATTGAGAAAGCGC
CACGCTTCCCGAAGGGAGAAAGGCGGACAGGTATCCGGTAAGCGGCAGGGTCGGAACAGGAGAGCGCACG
AGGGAGCTTCCAGGGGGAAACGCCTGGTATCTTTATAGTCCTGTCGGGTTTCGCCACCTCTGACTTGAGC
GTCGATTTTTGTGATGCTCGTCAGGGGGGCGGAGCCTATGGAAAAACGCCAGCAACGCGGCCTTTTTACG
GTTCCTGGCCTTTTGCTGGCCTTTTGCTCACATGTTCTTTCCTGCGTTATCCCCTGATTCTGTGGATAAC
CGTATTACCGCCTTTGAGTGAGCTGATACCGCTCGCCGCAGCCGAACGACCGAGCGCAGCGAGTCAGTGA
GCGAGGAAGCGGAAGAGCGCCCAATACGCAAACCGCCTCTCCCCGCGCGTTGGCCGATTCATTAATGCAG
CTGGCACGACAGGTTTCCCGACTGGAAAGCGGGCAGTGAGCGCAACGCAATTAATACGCGTACCGCTAGC
CAGGAAGAGTTTGTAGAAACGCAAAAAGGCCATCCGTCAGGATGGCCTTCTGCTTAGTTTGATGCCTGGC
AGTTTATGGCGGGCGTCCTGCCCGCCACCCTCCGGGCCGTTGCTTCACAACGTTCAAATCCGCTCCCGGC
GGATTTGTCCTACTCAGGAGAGCGTTCACCGACAAACAACAGATAAAACGAAAGGCCCAGTCTTCCGACT
GAGCCTTTCGTTTTATTTGATGCCTGGCAGTTCCCTACTCTCGCGTTAACGCTAGCATGGATGTTTTCCC
AGTCACGACGTTGTAAAACGACGGCCAGTCTTAAGCTCGGGCCCCAAATAATGATTTTATTTTGACTGAT
AGTGACCTGTTCGTTGCAACAAATTGATGAGCAATGCTTTTTTATAATGCCAACTTTGTACAAAAAAGCA
GAAGGGCCGTCAAGGCCAGGATCCATGGGATCCGTTGATTTATTTTTCAATGATACTGCTTGGTACATAG
GACAGATTTTAGTTTTAGTTTTATTTTGTCTTATTTCTTTAATCTTTGTTGTTGCTTTTTTAGCAACTAT
TAAGCTTTGTATGCAACTTTGTGGTTTTTGTAATTTCTTTATTATTTCACCTTCGGCTTACGTTTATAAA
AGAGGTATGCAGTTGTATAAGTCTTATAGTGAACAAGTTATACCACCCACTTCAGATTATTTAATCCTTA
ATTAAGACGCGATCGCGGCCTCATGGGCCCAGCTTTCTTGTACAAAGTTGGCATTATAAAAAATAATTGC
TCATCAATTTGTTGCAACGAACAGGTCACTATCAGTCAAAATAAAATCATTATTTGCCATCCAGCTGATA
TCCCCTATAGTGAGTCGTATTACATGGTCATAGCTGTTTCCTGGCAGCTCTGGCCCGTGTCTCAAAATCT
CTGATGTTACATTGCACAAGATAAAAATATATCATCATGCCTCCTCTAGACCAGCCAGGACAGAAATGCC
TCGACTTCGCTGCTGCCCAAGGTTGCCGGGTGACGCACACCGTGGAAACGGATGAAGGCACGAACCCAGT
GGACATAAGCCTGTTCGGTTCGTAAGCTGTAATGCAAGTAGCGTATGCGCTCACGCAACTGGTCCAGAAC
CTTGACCGAACGCAGCGGTGGTAACGGCGCAGTGGCGGTTTTCATGGCTTGTTATGACTGTTTTTTTGGG
GTACAGTCTATGCCTCGGGCATCCAAGCAGCAAGCGCGTTACGCCGTGGGTCGATGTTTGATGTTATGGA
GCAGCAACGATGTTACGCAGCAGGGCAGTCGCCCTAAAACAAAGTTAAACATCATGAGGGAAGCGGTGAT
CGCCGAAGTATCGACTCAACTATCAGAGGTAGTTGGCGTCATCGAGCGCCATCTCGAACCGACGTTGCTG
GCCGTACATTTGTACGGCTCCGCAGTGGATGGCGGCCTGAAGCCACACAGTGATATTGATTTGCTGGTTA
CGGTGACCGTAAGGCTTGATGAAACAACGCGGCGAGCTTTGATCAACGACCTTTTGGAAACTTCGGCTTC
CCCTGGAGAGAGCGAGATTCTCCGCGCTGTAGAAGTCACCATTGTTGTGCACGACGACATCATTCCGTGG
CGTTATCCAGCTAAGCGCGAACTGCAATTTGGAGAATGGCAGCGCAATGACATTCTTGCAGGTATCTTCG
AGCCAGCCACGATCGACATTGATCTGGCTATCTTGCTGACAAAAGCAAGAGAACATAGCGTTGCCTTGGT
AGGTCCAGCGGCGGAGGAACTCTTTGATCCGGTTCCTGAACAGGATCTATTTGAGGCGCTAAATGAAACC
TTAACGCTATGGAACTCGCCGCCCGACTGGGCTGGCGATGAGCGAAATGTAGTGCTTACGTTGTCCCGCA
TTTGGTACAGCGCAGTAACCGGCAAAATCGCGCCGAAGGATGTCGCTGCCGACTGGGCAATGGAGCGCCT
GCCGGCCCAGTATCAGCCCGTCATACTTGAAGCTAGACAGGCTTATCTTGGACAAGAAGAAGATCGCTTG
GCCTCGCGCGCAGATCAGTTGGAAGAATTTGTCCACTACGTGAAAGGCGAGATCACCAAGGTAGTCGGCA
AATAACCCTCGAGCCACCCATGACCAAAATCCCTTAACGTGAGTTACGCGTCGTTCCACTGAGCGTCAGA
CCCCGTAGAAAAGATCAAAGGATCTTCTTGAGATCCTTTTTTTCTGCGCGTAATCTGCTGCTTGCAAACA
AAAAAACCACCG
